Addgene plasmid #22220: pcDNA3.1V5-His Snk/Plk2 T239D
Depositing lab: Wafik El-Deiry. Depositing organization: Pennsylvania State University, College of Medicine. Publication: Silencing of the novel p53 target gene Snk/Plk2 leads to mitotic catastrophe in paclitaxel (taxol)-exposed cells. Burns TF, Fei P, Scata KA, Dicker DT, El-Deiry WS. Mol Cell Biol. 2003 Aug . 23(16):5556-71. 10.1128/MCB.23.16.5556-5571.2003 PubMed 12897130.
Backbone
  Vector backbone: pcDNA3.1/V5-His
  Backbone manufacturer: Invitrogen
  Backbone size w/o insert (bp): 5500
  Vector type: Mammalian Expression
  Selectable markers: Neomycin (select with G418)
Growth in bacteria
  Bacterial resistance: Ampicillin, 100 μg/mL
  Growth temperature: 37°C
  Growth strain: DH5alpha
  Copy number: High Copy
Gene/Insert
  Gene/Insert name: Snk/Plk2 (alt names: Snk; Plk2)
  Species: H. sapiens (human)
  Mutation: single amino acid substitution mutant, threonine 239 to aspartic acid
  Entrez Gene: PLK2 (a.k.a. SNK, hPlk2, hSNK)
  Cloning method: Restriction Enzyme; 5′ cloning site BamHI (not destroyed); 3′ cloning site XhoI (not destroyed)
  Sequencing primers: 5′ CMV-F
Terms and licenses: Academic/Nonprofit Terms; Industry Terms: Not Available to Industry
Depositor comments: Human Snk/Plk2 was amplified from a human fetal brain cDNA library (Clontech) using PFU Turbo (Invitrogen) using the following primers: 5' CGC GGA TCC GCG ACC ATG GAG CTT TTG 3' and 5' CCG CTC GAG GTT ACA TCT TTG TAA GAG CAT 3'.
How to cite: pcDNA3.1V5-His Snk/Plk2 T239D was a gift from Wafik El-Deiry (Addgene plasmid # 22220 ; http://n2t.net/addgene:22220 ; RRID:Addgene_22220)
