[The description below was written by a language model from this plasmid's Addgene catalogue record.]
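Description:
pcDNA3.1V5-His Snk/Plk2 T239D is a mammalian expression plasmid built on the commercial pcDNA3.1/V5-His backbone (about 5.5 kb without insert). It is maintained in E. coli as a high-copy plasmid under ampicillin selection, and it carries a neomycin resistance marker so that transfected mammalian cells can be selected with G418 to obtain stable lines. The record does not list the promoter explicitly. However, the CMV forward sequencing primer is consistent with this backbone family's usual design, in which the CMV immediate-early promoter drives the insert.

The insert is the human PLK2 coding sequence (also known as Snk, serum-inducible kinase, a polo-like kinase family member). It was amplified from a human fetal brain cDNA library and cloned between BamHI and XhoI sites, both of which are retained. The cDNA carries a single amino acid substitution, threonine 239 to aspartic acid. Replacing a threonine with an acidic residue is a common way to mimic phosphorylation, although the record does not state the functional effect of this change. The backbone name indicates that C-terminal V5 epitope and polyhistidine tags are available for detection and purification. The record has no tag field and does not confirm that the insert is in frame with them, so this should be checked against the sequence.

The plasmid comes from work identifying Snk/Plk2 as a p53 target gene whose silencing leads to mitotic catastrophe in paclitaxel-treated cells. It is suited to transient or stable expression of the mutant kinase in mammalian cells, for comparison with wild-type PLK2 or other variants.
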