>Addgene plasmid #22220 | pcDNA3.1V5-His Snk/Plk2 T239D | addgene partial sequence | sequence record 52023 | CMV-F 5'-CGCAAATGGGCGGTAGGCGTG-3'
GCAGAGCTCTCTGGCTAACTAGAGAACCCACTGCTTACTGGCTTATCGAAATTAATACGACTCACTATAG
GGAGACCCAAGCTTGGTACCGAGCTCGGATCCGCGACCATGGAGCTTTTGCGGACTATCACCTACCAGCC
AGCCGCCAGCACCAAAATGTGCGAGCAGGCGCTGGGCAAGGGTTGCGGAGCGGACTCGAAGAAGAAGCGG
CCGCCGCAGCCCCCCGAGGAATCGCAGCCACCTCAGTCCCAGGCGCAAGTGCCCCCGGCGGCCCCTCACC
ACCATCACCACCATTCGCACTCGGGGCCGGAGATCTCGCGGATTATCGTCGACCCCACGACTGGGAAGCG
CTACTGCCGGGGCAAAGTGCTGGGAAAGGGTGGCTTTGCAAAATGTTACGAGATGACAGATTTGACAAAT
AACAAAGTCTACGCCGCAAAAATTATTCCTCACAGCAGAGTAGCTAAACCTCATCAAAGGGAAAAGATTG
ACAAAGAAATAGAGCTTCACAGAATTCTTCATCATAAGCATGTAGTGCAGTTTTACCACTACTTCGAGGA
CAAAGAAAACATTTACATTCTCTTGGAATACTGCAGTAGAAGGTCAATGGCTCATATTTTGAAAGCAAGA
AAGGTGTTGACAGAGCCAGAAGTTCGATACTACCTCAGGCAGATTGTGTCTGGACTGAAATACCTTCATG
AACAAGAAATCTTGCACAGAGATCTCAAACTAGGGAACTTTTTTATTAATGAAGCCATGGAACTAAAAGT
TGGGGACTTCGGTCTGGCAGCCAGGCTAGAACCCTTGGAACACAGAAGGAGAGACATATGTGGTACCCCA
AATTATCTCTCTCCTGAAGTCCTCAACAAACAAGGACATG
